>Addgene plasmid #145755 | pGBW-m4046921 | addgene full sequence | sequence record 292520 | Addgene NGS Result
CATCGATCTCGATCCCGCGAAATTAATACGACTCACTATAGGGGAATTGTGAGCGGATAACAATTCCCCT
CTAGAAATAATTTTGTTTAACTTTAAGAAGGAGACTCTTCTATGGCTGAGAATGTCACGGGTTTATTTAA
GGACTGTTCGAAAGTGATCACTGGGCTTCACCCAACCCAGGCCCCTACTCATCTGAGTGTTGATACCAAA
TTCAAAACCGAAGGCCTGTGCGTTGACATTCCCGGCATCCCGAAAGATATGACTTATAGGCGGCTCATAT
CTATGATGGGTTTCAAGATGAACTACCAAGTAAACGGCTACCCGAACATGTTCATCACACGTGAAGAAGC
GATTCGTCACGTACGCGCATGGATCGGTTTTGACGTTGAAGGATGCCACGCTACCCGTGAGGCGGTGGGT
ACTAATCTGCCGCTGCAACTGGGATTCTCTACCGGCGTTAACCTGGTCGCTGTTCCGACAGGGTATGTTG
ATACTCCAAACAACACGGACTTTTCACGTGTAAGCGCTAAACCGCCGCCGGGCGATCAGTTCAAACATCT
AATCCCTTTGATGTACAAAGGCCTGCCGTGGAACGTGGTCCGAATTAAGATCGTGCAGATGCTTTCCGAT
ACCCTCAAAAACCTGAGCGACCGCGTAGTATTCGTTCTGTGGGCCCATGGTTTTGAACTGACTTCCATGA
AGTACTTCGTGAAAATAGGTCCAGAGCGCACCTGTTGCCTTTGCGATCGTCGCGCAACCTGTTTTAGCAC
TGCTTCGGACACGTATGCGTGCTGGCACCACTCTATTGGCTTCGACTACGTCTACAATCCTTTCATGATC
GACGTTCAGCAGTGGGGCTTCACCGGTAACCTGCAATCTAACCACGATCTGTATTGCCAGGTTCACGGTA
ACGCTCATGTCGCGTCTTGCGATGCAATTATGACTCGTTGCCTGGCTGTGCACGAATGCTTCGTTAAACG
CGTAGACTGGACCATCGAATATCCGATCATCGGTGATGAACTGAAAATCAATGCAGCCTGTCGGAAAGTA
CAGCATATGGTTGTTAAGGCTGCTCTGCTGGCAGACAAATTTCCGGTGCTGCATGACATTGGCAACCCTA
AAGCTATCAAATGCGTTCCCCAGGCGGATGTAGAATGGAAATTCTACGACGCGCAACCATGCTCCGATAA
AGCCTACAAGATTGAAGAACTGTTCTATTCATACGCAACACACAGCGACAAATTTACTGACGGGGTGTGT
CTGTTCTGGAACTGTAACGTTGACCGTTACCCGGCGAATAGCATCGTCTGCCGCTTTGATACGCGTGTTT
TGTCCAACCTGAACTTACCGGGTTGCGATGGTGGCTCCCTCTACGTGAACAAACACGCATTCCACACGCC
CGCTTTCGACAAAAGTGCTTTTGTGAACCTGAAGCAGCTGCCGTTCTTCTATTACTCTGATAGCCCGTGT
GAGTCTCACGGCAAGCAGGTAGTTTCGGATATCGACTACGTTCCGCTGAAAAGCGCCACCTGTATTACTC
GTTGCAACCTCGGTGGCGCTGTTTGCCGTCACCACGCAAACGAGTACCGCCTGTACCTGGATGCTTATAA
TATGATGATCTCCGCTGGCTTTTCCTTATGGGTTTACAAACAGTTCGACACCTATAACCTGTGGAACACT
TTCACCCGTCTGCAAGAGAACCTGTACTTTCAAAGCCACCATCATCACCATCATTAACCGGCTTATCGGT
CAGTTTCACCTGATTTACGTAAAAACCCGCTTCGGCGGGTTTTTGCTTTTGGAGGGGCAGAAAGATGAAT
GACTGTCCACGACGCTATACCCAAAAGAAAAAGCTTGAGATCCTTTTTTTCTGCGCGTAATCTGCTGCTT
GCAAACAAAAAAACCACCGCTACCAGCGGTGGTTTGTTTGCCGGATCAAGAGCTACCAACTCTTTTTCCG
AAGGTAACTGGCTTCAGCAGAGCGCAGATACCAAATACTGTTCTTCTAGTGTAGCCGTAGTTAGGCCACC
ACTTCAAGAACTCTGTAGCACCGCCTACATACCTCGCTCTGCTAATCCTGTTACCAGTGGCTGCTGCCAG
TGGCGATAAGTCGTGTCTTACCGGGTTGGACTCAAGACGATAGTTACCGGATAAGGCGCAGCGGTCGGGC
TGAACGGGGGGTTCGTGCACACAGCCCAGCTTGGAGCGAACGACCTACACCGAACTGAGATACCTACAGC
GTGAGCTATGAGAAAGCGCCACGCTTCCCGAAGGGAGAAAGGCGGACAGGTATCCGGTAAGCGGCAGGGT
CGGAACAGGAGAGCGCACGAGGGAGCTTCCAGGGGGAAACGCCTGGTATCTTTATAGTCCTGTCGGGTTT
CGCCACCTCTGACTTGAGCGTCGATTTTTGTGATGCTCGTCAGGGGGGCGGAGCCTATGGAAATTGATCG
GGCACGTAAGAGGTTCCAACTTTCACCATAATGAAATAAGATCACTACCGGGCGTATTTTTTGAGTTATC
GAGATTTTCAGGAGCTAAGGAAGCTAAAATGGAGAAAAAAATCACTGGATATACCACCGTTGATATATCC
CAATGGCATCGTAAAGAACATTTTGAGGCATTTCAGTCAGTTGCTCAATGTACCTATAACCAGACCGTTC
AGCTGGATATTACGGCCTTTTTAAAGACCGTAAAGAAAAATAAGCACAAGTTTTATCCGGCCTTTATTCA
CATTCTTGCCCGCCTGATGAATGCTCATCCGGAATTTCGTATGGCAATGAAAGACGGTGAGCTGGTGATA
TGGGATAGTGTTCACCCTTGTTACACCGTTTTCCATGAGCAAACTGAAACGTTTTCATCGCTCTGGAGTG
AATACCACGACGATTTCCGGCAGTTTCTACACATATATTCGCAAGATGTGGCGTGTTACGGTGAAAACCT
GGCCTATTTCCCTAAAGGGTTTATTGAGAATATGTTTTTCGTTTCAGCCAATCCCTGGGTGAGTTTCACC
AGTTTTGATTTAAACGTGGCCAATATGGACAACTTCTTCGCCCCCGTTTTCACCATGGGCAAATATTATA
CGCAAGGCGACAAGGTGCTGATGCCGCTGGCGATTCAGGTTCATCATGCCGTTTGTGATGGCTTCCATGT
CGGCAGAATGCTTAATGAATTACAACAGTACTGCGATGAGTGGCAGGGCGGGGCGTAATTTGATATCGAG
CTCGCTTGGACTCCTGTTGATAGATCCAGTAATGACCTCAGAACTCCATCTGGATTTGTTCAGAACGCTC
GGTTGCCGCCGGGCGTTTTTTATTGGT
Features (pLannotate 1.2.2; 8 found; start..end, strand, type, name):
     24..42      +  promoter       T7 promoter: promoter for bacteriophage T7 RNA polymerase
     43..67      +  protein_bind   lac operator: The lac repressor binds to the lac operator to inhibit transcription in E. coli. This inhibition can be relieved by adding lactose or isopropyl-β-D-thiogalactopyranoside (IPTG). lac repressor encoded by lacI
     82..104     +  RBS            RBS: efficient ribosome binding site from bacteriophage T7 gene 10 (Olins and Rangwala, 1989)
    115..1710    +  CDS            rep (fragment): R1AB_SARS2 - Experimental evidence at protein level: Swiss-Prot protein existence level 1. [2'-O-methyltransferase]: Methyltransferase that mediates mRNA cap 2'-O-ribose methylation to the 5'-cap structure of viral mRNAs. N7-methyl guanosine cap is a prerequisite for binding of nsp16. Therefore plays an essential role in viral mRNAs cap methylation which is essential to evade immune system. From Severe acute respiratory syndrome coronavirus 2 (2019-nCoV) (SARS-CoV-2).
   1855..2443    +  rep_origin     ori: high-copy-number ColE1/pMB1/pBR322/pUC origin of replication
   2451..2548    +  promoter       cat promoter: promoter of the E. coli cat gene encoding chloramphenicol acetyltransferase
   2549..3205    +  CDS            cat: CAT_ECOLX - Experimental evidence at protein level: Swiss-Prot protein existence level 1. This enzyme is an effector of chloramphenicol resistance in bacteria. From Escherichia coli. This protein is used as a marker in many commonly used cloning vectors, such as pACYC184.
   3279..3313    +  terminator     lambda t0 terminator: minimal transcription terminator from phage lambda (Scholtissek and Grosse, 1987)
