[The description below was written by a language model from this plasmid's Addgene catalogue record and pLannotate feature annotations shown in this document.]
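Description:
pGBW-m4046921 is a compact bacterial expression plasmid (about 3.3 kb in the sequenced record) for producing the SARS-CoV-2 3'-to-5' exonuclease in Escherichia coli. This protein is one of the mature products of the viral ORF1ab replicase polyprotein. The minimal synthetic backbone carries little beyond a high-copy ColE1/pUC-type origin of replication and a chloramphenicol acetyltransferase (cat) gene driven by its own promoter, so the plasmid is maintained under chloramphenicol selection. A lambda t0 terminator lies downstream of the resistance cassette.

The expression unit is a standard inducible T7 arrangement. A T7 promoter is followed directly by a lac operator, then the strong ribosome binding site from phage T7 gene 10 and an ATG start codon. Transcription therefore needs a host that supplies T7 RNA polymerase. It is held off by lac repressor until induction with IPTG. No lacI gene is annotated on the plasmid, so the repressor would have to come from the host. The coding sequence of about 1.6 kb has been recoded for E. coli codon usage. According to the catalogue entry it is fused at its C terminus to a TEV protease cleavage site and a 6xHis tag, which allows nickel-affinity purification and later tag removal. These tag elements are not separately annotated in the feature table.

The automated annotation identifies the insert only as a fragment of the SARS-CoV-2 replicase polyprotein, and the functional text attached to it describes the 2'-O-methyltransferase. That text is generic to the polyprotein entry and does not describe this insert. No terminator is annotated immediately after the coding sequence. The construct suits recombinant production of the exonuclease for biochemical, structural or inhibitor-screening work.
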