Addgene plasmid #145755: pGBW-m4046921
Purpose: Bacterial Expression plasmid for SARS-CoV-2 3'-to-5' exonuclease
Depositing lab: Ginkgo Bioworks & Benjie Chen. Depositing organization: Ginkgo Bioworks.
Backbone
  Vector backbone: ori-013 - marker | cmR
  Backbone size w/o insert (bp): 1462
  Vector type: Bacterial Expression
Growth in bacteria
  Bacterial resistance: Chloramphenicol, 25 μg/mL
  Growth temperature: 30°C
  Growth strain: DH5alpha
  Copy number: High Copy
Gene/Insert
  Gene/Insert name: SARS-CoV-2 3'-to-5' exonuclease
  Species: Escherichia coli str. K-12 substr. MG1655; Severe acute respiratory syndrome coronavirus 2
  Insert size (bp): 1580
  Mutation: Escherichia coli recode 1
  Entrez Gene: ORF1ab (a.k.a. GU280_gp01)
  Promoter: Promoter | pT7 ; Operator | lacO ; RBS | T7_rbs ; Start Codon | ATG
  Tag / fusion protein: Cleavable TEV;6xHIS (C terminal on backbone)
  Cloning method: Unknown
Resource information
  A portion of this plasmid was derived from a plasmid made by: GinkgoBioworks
Depositor comments: NCBI Reference Sequence: YP_009725309.1
How to cite: pGBW-m4046921 was a gift from Ginkgo Bioworks & Benjie Chen (Addgene plasmid # 145755 ; http://n2t.net/addgene:145755 ; RRID:Addgene_145755)
